Addgene plasmid #153320: pLVX-Phi3-Zsgreen-PGK-mCherry
Purpose: Expresses zsGreen and mCherry in mammalian cells.
Depositing lab: Robert Judson-Torres. Depositing organization: University of Utah. Publication: BRAF(V600E) induces reversible mitotic arrest in human melanocytes via microrna-mediated suppression of AURKB. McNeal AS, Belote RL, Zeng H, Urquijo M, Barker K, Torres R, Curtin M, Shain AH, Andtbacka RH, Holmen S, Lum DH, McCalmont TH, VanBrocklin MW, Grossman D, Wei ML, Lang UE, Judson-Torres RL. Elife. 2021 Nov 23;10. pii: 70385. doi: 10.7554/eLife.70385. PubMed 34812139.
Backbone
  Vector backbone: pLVX-Che-hi3
  Backbone manufacturer: Sanford Simon
  Backbone size w/o insert (bp): 8230
  Total vector size (bp): 8926
  Vector type: Mammalian Expression, Lentiviral
Growth in bacteria
  Bacterial resistance: Ampicillin, 100 μg/mL
  Growth temperature: 37°C
  Growth strain: NEB Stable
  Copy number: Unknown
Gene/Insert
  Gene/Insert name: zsGreen
  Species: Synthetic
  Insert size (bp): 696
  Promoter: CMV
  Cloning method: Restriction Enzyme; 5′ cloning site Mlu1 (not destroyed); 3′ cloning site Xba1 (not destroyed)
  Sequencing primers: 5′ CGCAAATGGGCGGTAGGCGTG; 3′ CTTTTGAAGCGTGCAGAATG
Resource information
  A portion of this plasmid was derived from a plasmid made by: pHIV-zsGreen (a gift from Bryan Welm & Zena Werb (Addgene plasmid # 18121)
Terms and licenses: Academic/Nonprofit Terms; Industry Terms: Not Available to Industry
How to cite: pLVX-Phi3-Zsgreen-PGK-mCherry was a gift from Robert Judson-Torres (Addgene plasmid # 153320 ; http://n2t.net/addgene:153320 ; RRID:Addgene_153320)
