[The description below was written by a language model from this plasmid's Addgene catalogue record and pLannotate feature annotations shown in this document.]
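Description:
pLVX-Phi3-Zsgreen-PGK-mCherry is an HIV-1-based lentiviral transfer vector for dual fluorescent protein expression in mammalian cells, built on the pLVX-Che-hi3 backbone. It is propagated in E. coli through a high-copy ColE1/pUC-type origin and selected with ampicillin via the β-lactamase gene. The catalogue recommends a recombination-reduced strain, which is usual for plasmids carrying repeated LTR sequences. The catalogue gives a total size of 8,926 bp, whereas the sequenced record used for annotation is 8,890 nt.

The viral portion is bounded by two LTR regions, both labelled by the annotation tool as truncated 5' LTRs and each preceded by nef-derived sequence. Between them lie the Ψ packaging signal with an adjoining gag fragment, the Rev response element for Rev-dependent nuclear export of the genomic RNA, and the cPPT/CTS, which aids nuclear import of the reverse-transcribed genome. Two independent expression units follow in the same orientation. The CMV enhancer/promoter drives ZsGreen, a codon-optimised Zoanthus green fluorescent protein cloned between retained MluI and XbaI sites and derived from pHIV-zsGreen. The mouse PGK promoter then drives the monomeric red protein mCherry. A WPRE downstream of mCherry enhances transcript stability and expression. Residual lac promoter/operator elements and an SV40 poly(A) signal sit in the plasmid backbone outside the LTRs.

The stated purpose is simply expression of ZsGreen and mCherry in mammalian cells. A two-colour layout like this can mark transduced cells, with one fluorophore serving as an internal reference for the other. The "Phi3" designation is not explained in the record, so no specific reporter function can be assigned to it here.
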