Features (pLannotate 1.2.2; 23 found; start..end, strand, type, name):
    377..634     +  LTR            5' LTR (truncated): truncated 5' long terminal repeat (LTR) from HIV-1
    681..806     +  misc_feature   HIV-1 Ψ: packaging signal of human immunodeficiency virus type 1
    790..1128    +  CDS            HIV-1 gag (fragment): gag protein from human immunodeficiency virus 1; gag
   1303..1536    +  misc_feature   RRE: The Rev response element (RRE) of HIV-1 allows for Rev-dependent mRNA export from the nucleus to the cytoplasm.
   1913..2013    +  CDS            Rev (fragment): human immunodeficiency virus 1 (HIV-1) Rev protein; rev; enhances nuclear export of unspliced and incompletely spliced viral mRNAs
   2028..2143    +  misc_feature   cPPT/CTS: central polypurine tract and central termination sequence of HIV-1 (lacking the first T)
   2201..2504    +  enhancer       CMV enhancer: human cytomegalovirus immediate early enhancer
   2505..2708    +  promoter       CMV promoter: human cytomegalovirus (CMV) immediate early promoter
   2843..3536    +  CDS            ZsGreen1 (fragment): Zoanthus green fluorescent protein mammalian codon-optimized
   3563..4062    +  promoter       PGK promoter: mouse phosphoglycerate kinase 1 promoter
   4087..4794    +  CDS            mCherry: mCherry is a basic (constitutively fluorescent) red fluorescent protein published in 2004, derived from Discosoma sp.. It is reported to be a very rapidly-maturing monomer with low acid sensitivity.
   4811..5399    +  misc_feature   WPRE: woodchuck hepatitis virus posttranscriptional regulatory element
   5416..5934    +  CDS            nef (fragment): NEF_HV1BR - Experimental evidence at protein level: Swiss-Prot protein existence level 1. Extracellular Nef protein targets CD4(+) T-lymphocytes for apoptosis by interacting with CXCR4 surface receptors (PubMed:14990729). From Human immunodeficiency virus type 1 group M subtype B (isolate BRU/LAI) (HIV-1).
   5982..6239    +  LTR            5' LTR (truncated): truncated 5' long terminal repeat (LTR) from HIV-1
   6392..6408    -  protein_bind   lac operator: The lac repressor binds to the lac operator to inhibit transcription in E. coli. This inhibition can be relieved by adding lactose or isopropyl-β-D-thiogalactopyranoside (IPTG). lac repressor encoded by lacI
   6416..6446    -  promoter       lac promoter: promoter for the E. coli lac operon
   6461..6482    -  protein_bind   CAP binding site: CAP binding activates transcription in the presence of cAMP. E. coli catabolite activator protein
   6495..6587    -  CDS            lacI (fragment): lac repressor; lacI; The lac repressor binds to the lac operator to inhibit transcription in E. coli. This inhibition can be relieved by adding lactose or isopropyl-β-D-thiogalactopyranoside (IPTG).
   6770..7358    -  rep_origin     ori: high-copy-number ColE1/pMB1/pBR322/pUC origin of replication
   7529..8389    -  CDS            AmpR: β-lactamase; bla; confers resistance to ampicillin, carbenicillin, and related antibiotics
   8390..8494    -  promoter       AmpR promoter: bla
   8542..8676    +  polyA_signal   SV40 poly(A) signal: SV40 polyadenylation signal
   8890..329     +  CDS            nef (fragment) (across the origin): NEF_HV1BR - Experimental evidence at protein level: Swiss-Prot protein existence level 1. Extracellular Nef protein targets CD4(+) T-lymphocytes for apoptosis by interacting with CXCR4 surface receptors (PubMed:14990729). From Human immunodeficiency virus type 1 group M subtype B (isolate BRU/LAI) (HIV-1).
>Addgene plasmid #153320 | pLVX-Phi3-Zsgreen-PGK-mCherry | addgene full sequence | sequence record 383970 | Addgene NGS Result
TGGAAGGGCTAATTCACTCCCAAAGAAGACAAGATATCCTTGATCTGTGGATCTACCACACACAAGGCTA
CTTCCCTGATTAGCAGAACTACACACCAGGGCCAGGGGTCAGATATCCACTGACCTTTGGATGGTGCTAC
AAGCTAGTACCAGTTGAGCCAGATAAGGTAGAAGAGGCCAATAAAGGAGAGAACACCAGCTTGTTACACC
CTGTGAGCCTGCATGGGATGGATGACCCGGAGAGAGAAGTGTTAGAGTGGAGGTTTGACAGCCGCCTAGC
ATTTCATCACGTGGCCCGAGAGCTGCATCCGGAGTACTTCAAGAACTGCTGATATCGAGCTTGCTACAAG
GGACTTTCCGCTGGGGACTTTCCAGGGAGGCGTGGCCTGGGCGGGACTGGGGAGTGGCGAGCCCTCAGAT
CCTGCATATAAGCAGCTGCTTTTTGCCTGTACTGGGTCTCTCTGGTTAGACCAGATCTGAGCCTGGGAGC
TCTCTGGCTAACTAGGGAACCCACTGCTTAAGCCTCAATAAAGCTTGCCTTGAGTGCTTCAAGTAGTGTG
TGCCCGTCTGTTGTGTGACTCTGGTAACTAGAGATCCCTCAGACCCTTTTAGTCAGTGTGGAAAATCTCT
AGCAGTGGCGCCCGAACAGGGACTTGAAAGCGAAAGGGAAACCAGAGGAGCTCTCTCGACGCAGGACTCG
GCTTGCTGAAGCGCGCACGGCAAGAGGCGAGGGGCGGCGACTGGTGAGTACGCCAAAAATTTTGACTAGC
GGAGGCTAGAAGGAGAGAGATGGGTGCGAGAGCGTCAGTATTAAGCGGGGGAGAATTAGATCGCGATGGG
AAAAAATTCGGTTAAGGCCAGGGGGAAAGAAAAAATATAAATTAAAACATATAGTATGGGCAAGCAGGGA
GCTAGAACGATTCGCAGTTAATCCTGGCCTGTTAGAAACATCAGAAGGCTGTAGACAAATACTGGGACAG
CTACAACCATCCCTTCAGACAGGATCAGAAGAACTTAGATCATTATATAATACAGTAGCAACCCTCTATT
GTGTGCATCAAAGGATAGAGATAAAAGACACCAAGGAAGCTTTAGACAAGATAGAGGAAGAGCAAAACAA
AAGTAAGACCACCGCACAGCAAGCGGCCGGCCGCTGATCTTCAGACCTGGAGGAGGAGATATGAGGGACA
ATTGGAGAAGTGAATTATATAAATATAAAGTAGTAAAAATTGAACCATTAGGAGTAGCACCCACCAAGGC
AAAGAGAAGAGTGGTGCAGAGAGAAAAAAGAGCAGTGGGAATAGGAGCTTTGTTCCTTGGGTTCTTGGGA
GCAGCAGGAAGCACTATGGGCGCAGCGTCAATGACGCTGACGGTACAGGCCAGACAATTATTGTCTGGTA
TAGTGCAGCAGCAGAACAATTTGCTGAGGGCTATTGAGGCGCAACAGCATCTGTTGCAACTCACAGTCTG
GGGCATCAAGCAGCTCCAGGCAAGAATCCTGGCTGTGGAAAGATACCTAAAGGATCAACAGCTCCTGGGG
ATTTGGGGTTGCTCTGGAAAACTCATTTGCACCACTGCTGTGCCTTGGAATGCTAGTTGGAGTAATAAAT
CTCTGGAACAGATTTGGAATCACACGACCTGGATGGAGTGGGACAGAGAAATTAACAATTACACAAGCTT
AATACACTCCTTAATTGAAGAATCGCAAAACCAGCAAGAAAAGAATGAACAAGAATTATTGGAATTAGAT
AAATGGGCAAGTTTGTGGAATTGGTTTAACATAACAAATTGGCTGTGGTATATAAAATTATTCATAATGA
TAGTAGGAGGCTTGGTAGGTTTAAGAATAGTTTTTGCTGTACTTTCTATAGTGAATAGAGTTAGGCAGGG
ATATTCACCATTATCGTTTCAGACCCACCTCCCAACCCCGAGGGGACCCGACAGGCCCGAAGGAATAGAA
GAAGAAGGTGGAGAGAGAGACAGAGACAGATCCATTCGATTAGTGAACGGATCTCGACGGTATCGCCTTT
AAAAGAAAAGGGGGGATTGGGGGGTACAGTGCAGGGGAAAGAATAGTAGACATAATAGCAACAGACATAC
AAACTAAAGAATTACAAAAACAAATTACAAAAATTCAAAATTTTCGGGTTTATTACAGGGACAGCAGAGA
TCCAGTTTATCGATAAGCTTGGGAGTTCCGCGTTACATAACTTACGGTAAATGGCCCGCCTGGCTGACCG
CCCAACGACCCCCGCCCATTGACGTCAATAATGACGTATGTTCCCATAGTAACGCCAATAGGGACTTTCC
ATTGACGTCAATGGGTGGAGTATTTACGGTAAACTGCCCACTTGGCAGTACATCAAGTGTATCATATGCC
AAGTACGCCCCCTATTGACGTCAATGACGGTAAATGGCCCGCCTGGCATTATGCCCAGTACATGACCTTA
TGGGACTTTCCTACTTGGCAGTACATCTACGTATTAGTCATCGCTATTACCATGGTGATGCGGTTTTGGC
AGTACATCAATGGGCGTGGATAGCGGTTTGACTCACGGGGATTTCCAAGTCTCCACCCCATTGACGTCAA
TGGGAGTTTGTTTTGGCACCAAAATCAACGGGACTTTCCAAAATGTCGTAACAACTCCGCCCCATTGACG
CAAATGGGCGGTAGGCGTGTACGGTGGGAGGTCTATATAAGCAGAGCTCGTTTAGTGAACCGTCAGATCG
CCTGGAGACGCCATCCACGCTGTTTTGACCTCCATAGAAGACACCGACTCTACTAGAGGATCGCTAGCGC
TGAAGCTTAGATCTCGAGAATTCGCGGCCGCTCCGGACGCGTATGGCCCAGTCCAAGCACGGCCTGACCA
AGGAGATGACCATGAAGTACCGCATGGAGGGCTGCGTGGACGGCCACAAGTTCGTGATCACCGGCGAGGG
CATCGGCTACCCCTTCAAGGGCAAGCAGGCCATCAACCTGTGCGTGGTGGAGGGCGGCCCCTTGCCCTTC
GCCGAGGACATCTTGTCCGCCGCCTTCATGTACGGCAACCGCGTGTTCACCGAGTACCCCCAGGACATCG
TCGACTACTTCAAGAACTCCTGCCCCGCCGGCTACACCTGGGACCGCTCCTTCCTGTTCGAGGACGGCGC
CGTGTGCATCTGCAACGCCGACATCACCGTGAGCGTGGAGGAGAACTGCATGTACCACGAGTCCAAGTTC
TACGGCGTGAACTTCCCCGCCGACGGCCCCGTGATGAAGAAGATGACCGACAACTGGGAGCCCTCCTGCG
AGAAGATCATCCCCGTGCCCAAGCAGGGCATCTTGAAGGGCGACGTGAGCATGTACCTGCTGCTGAAGGA
CGGTGGCCGCTTGCGCTGCCAGTTCGACACCGTGTACAAGGCCAAGTCCGTGCCCCGCAAGATGCCCGAC
TGGCACTTCATCCAGCACAAGCTGACCCGCGAGGACCGCAGCGACGCCAAGAACCAGAAGTGGCACCTGA
CCGAGCACGCCATCGCCTCCGGCTCCGCCTTGCCCTAATTAATTAATCTAGATAATTCTACCGGGTAGGG
GAGGCGCTTTTCCCAAGGCAGTCTGGAGCATGCGCTTTAGCAGCCCCGCTGGGCACTTGGCGCTACACAA
GTGGCCTCTGGCCTCGCACACATTCCACATCCACCGGTAGGCGCCAACCGGCTCCGTTCTTTGGTGGCCC
CTTCGCGCCACCTTCTACTCCTCCCCTAGTCAGGAAGTTCCCCCCCGCCCCGCAGCTCGCGTCGTGCAGG
ACGTGACAAATGGAAGTAGCACGTCTCACTAGTCTCGTGCAGATGGACAGCACCGCTGAGCAATGGAAGC
GGGTAGGCCTTTGGGGCAGCGGCCAATAGCAGCTTTGCTCCTTCGCTTTCTGGGCTCAGAGGCTGGGAAG
GGGTGGGTCCGGGGGCGGGCTCAGGGGCGGGCTCAGGGGCGGGGCGGGCGCCCGAAGGTCCTCCGGAGGC
CCGGCATTCTGCACGCTTCAAAAGCGCACGTCTGCCGCGCTGTTCTCCTCTTCCTCATCTCCGGGCCTTT
CGACCTGCCTCGAGGCCCGGGCCACCATGGTGAGCAAGGGCGAGGAGGATAACATGGCCATCATCAAGGA
GTTCATGCGCTTCAAGGTGCACATGGAGGGCTCCGTGAACGGCCACGAGTTCGAGATCGAGGGCGAGGGC
GAGGGCCGCCCCTACGAGGGCACCCAGACCGCCAAGCTGAAGGTGACCAAGGGTGGCCCCCTGCCCTTCG
CCTGGGACATCCTGTCCCCTCAGTTCATGTACGGCTCCAAGGCCTACGTGAAGCACCCCGCCGACATCCC
CGACTACTTGAAGCTGTCCTTCCCCGAGGGCTTCAAGTGGGAGCGCGTGATGAACTTCGAGGACGGCGGC
GTGGTGACCGTGACCCAGGACTCCTCCCTGCAGGACGGCGAGTTCATCTACAAGGTGAAGCTGCGCGGCA
CCAACTTCCCCTCCGACGGCCCCGTAATGCAGAAGAAGACCATGGGCTGGGAGGCCTCCTCCGAGCGGAT
GTACCCCGAGGACGGCGCCCTGAAGGGCGAGATCAAGCAGAGGCTGAAGCTGAAGGACGGCGGCCACTAC
GACGCTGAGGTCAAGACCACCTACAAGGCCAAGAAGCCCGTGCAGCTGCCCGGCGCCTACAACGTCAACA
TCAAGTTGGACATCACCTCCCACAACGAGGACTACACCATCGTGGAACAGTACGAACGCGCCGAGGGCCG
CCACTCCACCGGCGGCATGGACGAGCTGTACAAGTAACCGGGTCTGGAACAATCAACCTCTGGATTACAA
AATTTGTGAAAGATTGACTGGTATTCTTAACTATGTTGCTCCTTTTACGCTATGTGGATACGCTGCTTTA
ATGCCTTTGTATCATGCTATTGCTTCCCGTATGGCTTTCATTTTCTCCTCCTTGTATAAATCCTGGTTGC
TGTCTCTTTATGAGGAGTTGTGGCCCGTTGTCAGGCAACGTGGCGTGGTGTGCACTGTGTTTGCTGACGC
AACCCCCACTGGTTGGGGCATTGCCACCACCTGTCAGCTCCTTTCCGGGACTTTCGCTTTCCCCCTCCCT
ATTGCCACGGCGGAACTCATCGCCGCCTGCCTTGCCCGCTGCTGGACAGGGGCTCGGCTGTTGGGCACTG
ACAATTCCGTGGTGTTGTCGGGGAAGCTGACGTCCTTTCCATGGCTGCTCGCCTGTGTTGCCACCTGGAT
TCTGCGCGGGACGTCCTTCTGCTACGTCCCTTCGGCCCTCAATCCAGCGGACCTTCCTTCCCGCGGCCTG
CTGCCGGCTCTGCGGCCTCTTCCGCGTCTTCGCCTTCGCCCTCAGACGAGTCGGATCTCCCTTTGGGCCG
CCTCCCCGCCTGGAATTAATTCTGCAGTCGAGACCTAGAAAAACATGGAGCAATCACAAGTAGCAATACA
GCAGCTACCAATGCTGATTGTGCCTGGCTAGAAGCACAAGAGGAGGAGGAGGTGGGTTTTCCAGTCACAC
CTCAGGTACCTTTAAGACCAATGACTTACAAGGCAGCTGTAGATCTTAGCCACTTTTTAAAAGAAAAGAG
GGGACTGGAAGGGCTAATTCACTCCCAACGAAGACAAGATATCCTTGATCTGTGGATCTACCACACACAA
GGCTACTTCCCTGATTAGCAGAACTACACACCAGGGCCAGGGGTCAGATATCCACTGACCTTTGGATGGT
GCTACAAGCTAGTACCAGTTGAGCCAGATAAGGTAGAAGAGGCCAATAAAGGAGAGAACACCAGCTTGTT
ACACCCTGTGAGCCTGCATGGGATGGATGACCCGGAGAGAGAAGTGTTAGAGTGGAGGTTTGACAGCCGC
CTAGCATTTCATCACGTGGCCCGAGAGCTGCATCCGGAGTACTTCAAGAACTGCTGATATCGAGCTTGCT
ACAAGGGACTTTCCGCTGGGGACTTTCCAGGGAGGCGTGGCCTGGGCGGGACTGGGGAGTGGCGAGCCCT
CAGATCCTGCATATAAGCAGCTGCTTTTTGCCTGTACTGGGTCTCTCTGGTTAGACCAGATCTGAGCCTG
GGAGCTCTCTGGCTAACTAGGGAACCCACTGCTTAAGCCTCAATAAAGCTTGCCTTGAGTGCTTCAAGTA
GTGTGTGCCCGTCTGTTGTGTGACTCTGGTAACTAGAGATCCCTCAGACCCTTTTAGTCAGTGTGGAAAA
TCTCTAGCAGTAGTAGTTCATGTCATCTTATTATTCAGTATTTATAACTTGCAAAGAAATGAATATCAGA
GAGTGAGAGGCCTTGACATTGCTAGCGTTTTACCGTCGACCTCTAGCTAGAGCTTGGCGTAATCATGGTC
ATAGCTGTTTCCTGTGTGAAATTGTTATCCGCTCACAATTCCACACAACATACGAGCCGGAAGCATAAAG
TGTAAAGCCTGGGGTGCCTAATGAGTGAGCTAACTCACATTAATTGCGTTGCGCTCACTGCCCGCTTTCC
AGTCGGGAAACCTGTCGTGCCAGCTGCATTAATGAATCGGCCAACGCGCGGGGAGAGGCGGTTTGCGTAT
TGGGCGCTCTTCCGCTTCCTCGCTCACTGACTCGCTGCGCTCGGTCGTTCGGCTGCGGCGAGCGGTATCA
GCTCACTCAAAGGCGGTAATACGGTTATCCACAGAATCAGGGGATAACGCAGGAAAGAACATGTGAGCAA
AAGGCCAGCAAAAGGCCAGGAACCGTAAAAAGGCCGCGTTGCTGGCGTTTTTCCATAGGCTCCGCCCCCC
TGACGAGCATCACAAAAATCGACGCTCAAGTCAGAGGTGGCGAAACCCGACAGGACTATAAAGATACCAG
GCGTTTCCCCCTGGAAGCTCCCTCGTGCGCTCTCCTGTTCCGACCCTGCCGCTTACCGGATACCTGTCCG
CCTTTCTCCCTTCGGGAAGCGTGGCGCTTTCTCATAGCTCACGCTGTAGGTATCTCAGTTCGGTGTAGGT
CGTTCGCTCCAAGCTGGGCTGTGTGCACGAACCCCCCGTTCAGCCCGACCGCTGCGCCTTATCCGGTAAC
TATCGTCTTGAGTCCAACCCGGTAAGACACGACTTATCGCCACTGGCAGCAGCCACTGGTAACAGGATTA
GCAGAGCGAGGTATGTAGGCGGTGCTACAGAGTTCTTGAAGTGGTGGCCTAACTACGGCTACACTAGAAG
AACAGTATTTGGTATCTGCGCTCTGCTGAAGCCAGTTACCTTCGGAAAAAGAGTTGGTAGCTCTTGATCC
GGCAAACAAACCACCGCTGGTAGCGGTGGTTTTTTTGTTTGCAAGCAGCAGATTACGCGCAGAAAAAAAG
GATCTCAAGAAGATCCTTTGATCTTTTCTACGGGGTCTGACGCTCAGTGGAACGAAAACTCACGTTAAGG
GATTTTGGTCATGAGATTATCAAAAAGGATCTTCACCTAGATCCTTTTAAATTAAAAATGAAGTTTTAAA
TCAATCTAAAGTATATATGAGTAAACTTGGTCTGACAGTTACCAATGCTTAATCAGTGAGGCACCTATCT
CAGCGATCTGTCTATTTCGTTCATCCATAGTTGCCTGACTCCCCGTCGTGTAGATAACTACGATACGGGA
GGGCTTACCATCTGGCCCCAGTGCTGCAATGATACCGCGAGACCCACGCTCACCGGCTCCAGATTTATCA
GCAATAAACCAGCCAGCCGGAAGGGCCGAGCGCAGAAGTGGTCCTGCAACTTTATCCGCCTCCATCCAGT
CTATTAATTGTTGCCGGGAAGCTAGAGTAAGTAGTTCGCCAGTTAATAGTTTGCGCAACGTTGTTGCCAT
TGCTACAGGCATCGTGGTGTCACGCTCGTCGTTTGGTATGGCTTCATTCAGCTCCGGTTCCCAACGATCA
AGGCGAGTTACATGATCCCCCATGTTGTGCAAAAAAGCGGTTAGCTCCTTCGGTCCTCCGATCGTTGTCA
GAAGTAAGTTGGCCGCAGTGTTATCACTCATGGTTATGGCAGCACTGCATAATTCTCTTACTGTCATGCC
ATCCGTAAGATGCTTTTCTGTGACTGGTGAGTACTCAACCAAGTCATTCTGAGAATAGTGTATGCGGCGA
CCGAGTTGCTCTTGCCCGGCGTCAATACGGGATAATACCGCGCCACATAGCAGAACTTTAAAAGTGCTCA
TCATTGGAAAACGTTCTTCGGGGCGAAAACTCTCAAGGATCTTACCGCTGTTGAGATCCAGTTCGATGTA
ACCCACTCGTGCACCCAACTGATCTTCAGCATCTTTTACTTTCACCAGCGTTTCTGGGTGAGCAAAAACA
GGAAGGCAAAATGCCGCAAAAAAGGGAATAAGGGCGACACGGAAATGTTGAATACTCATACTCTTCCTTT
TTCAATATTATTGAAGCATTTATCAGGGTTATTGTCTCATGAGCGGATACATATTTGAATGTATTTAGAA
AAATAAACAAATAGGGGTTCCGCGCACATTTCCCCGAAAAGTGCCACCTGACGTCGACGGATCGGGAGAT
CAACTTGTTTATTGCAGCTTATAATGGTTACAAATAAAGCAATAGCATCACAAATTTCACAAATAAAGCA
TTTTTTTCACTGCATTCTAGTTGTGGTTTGTCCAAACTCATCAATGTATCTTATCATGTCTGGATCAACT
GGATAACTCAAGCTAACCAAAATCATCCCAAACTTCCCACCCCATACCCTATTACCACTGCCAATTACCT
GTGGTTTCATTTACTCTAAACCYSTRWTWCCWCTGMMNNAWTTWCMTKTKRWWKCATTTACTCTAAACCT
GTGATTCCTCTGAATTATTTTCATTTTAAAGAAATTGTATTTGTTAAATATGTACTACAAACTTAGTAGT
